Addgene plasmid #23837: pDONR223-DGKA
Depositing lab: William Hahn & David Root. Depositing organization: Dana-Farber Cancer Institute. Publication: COT drives resistance to RAF inhibition through MAP kinase pathway reactivation. Johannessen CM, Boehm JS, Kim SY, Thomas SR, Wardwell L, Johnson LA, Emery CM, Stransky N, Cogdill AP, Barretina J, Caponigro G, Hieronymus H, Murray RR, Salehi-Ashtiani K, Hill DE, Vidal M, Zhao JJ, Yang X, Alkan O, Kim S, Harris JL, Wilson CJ, Myer VE, Finan PM, Root DE, Roberts TM, Golub T, Flaherty KT, Dummer R, Weber BL, Sellers WR, Schlegel R, Wargo JA, Hahn WC, Garraway LA. Nature. 2010 Dec 16;468(7326):968-72. doi: 10.1038/nature09627 PubMed 21107320.
Backbone
  Vector backbone: pDONR223
  Backbone manufacturer: Invitrogen
  Backbone size w/o insert (bp): 5005
  Vector type: Gateway Donor vector
Growth in bacteria
  Bacterial resistance: Spectinomycin, 50 μg/mL
  Growth temperature: 37°C
  Growth strain: DH5alpha
  Copy number: High Copy
Gene/Insert
  Gene/Insert name: DGKA (alt name: diacylglycerol kinase, alpha 80kDa)
  Species: H. sapiens (human)
  Insert size (bp): 2208
  Entrez Gene: DGKA (a.k.a. DAGK, DAGK1, DGK-alpha)
  Cloning method: Gateway Cloning
  Sequencing primers: 5′ M13pUC-fwd; 3′ M13rev
Terms and licenses: Academic/Nonprofit Terms; Industry Terms: Not Available to Industry
Depositor comments: The ORF has no Stop codon. This design enables easy recombination into a destination vector to add an epitope tag of choice and Stop codon to the ORF. Do NOT use this plasmid directly for transfections. A set of 4 custom lentiviral vectors is available ( pLX301 (http://www.addgene.org/25895/) , pLX302 (http://www.addgene.org/25896/) , pLX303 (http://www.addgene.org/25897/) , pLX304 (http://www.addgene.org/25890/) ) to be used to express these ORFs in mammalian cells. These plasmids are not included in the kit and must be ordered separately.
How to cite: pDONR223-DGKA was a gift from William Hahn & David Root (Addgene plasmid # 23837 ; http://n2t.net/addgene:23837 ; RRID:Addgene_23837)
