[The description below was written by a language model from this plasmid's Addgene catalogue record.]
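Description:
pDONR223-DGKA is a Gateway entry clone built on the Invitrogen pDONR223 donor backbone (about 5 kb without insert). It carries the human DGKA open reading frame, which encodes diacylglycerol kinase alpha (the 80 kDa isoform, also known as DAGK, DAGK1 or DGK-alpha), as an insert of roughly 2.2 kb. The plasmid is maintained at high copy in standard E. coli cloning strains and is selected with spectinomycin. The ORF was introduced by Gateway recombination, so it should be flanked by the attL-type sites typical of an entry clone, although no feature table is provided to confirm the exact elements. M13 forward and reverse primer sites on either side of the insert are listed for sequence verification.

The ORF has no stop codon. This "open" configuration lets it be moved by an LR recombination reaction into a destination vector that supplies an in-frame C-terminal epitope tag and the terminating codon. The record lists no promoter for expression in mammalian cells, and the depositor states that the plasmid is not to be used directly for transfection; it is purely a shuttle and storage form of the coding sequence. A companion set of four lentiviral destination vectors (pLX301 to pLX304), obtained separately, is recommended for expressing the ORF in mammalian cells. The clone belongs to a kit of ORF entry clones, and the associated publication concerns resistance to RAF inhibition through reactivation of the MAP kinase pathway. This suggests use in gain-of-function expression studies, though the record does not describe a specific role for DGKA.
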