>Addgene plasmid #23837 | pDONR223-DGKA | depositor partial sequence | sequence record 11072 | Author sequence
ATGGCCAAGGAGAGGGGCCTAATAAGCCCCAGTGATTTTGCCCAGCTGCAAAAATACATGGAATACTCCA
CCAAAAAGGTCAGTGATGTCCTAAAGCTCTTCGAGGATGGCGAGATGGCTAAATATGTCCAAGGAGATGC
CATTGGGTACGAGGGATTCCAGCAATTCCTGAAAATCTATCTCGAAGTGGATAATGTTCCCAGACACCTA
AGCCTGGCACTGTTTCAATCCTTTGAGACTGGTCACTGCTTAAATGAGACAAATGTGACAAAAGATGTGG
TGTGTCTCAATGATGTTTCCTGCTACTTTTCCCTTCTGGAGGGTGGTCGGCCAGAAGACAAGTTAGAATT
CACCTTCAAGCTGTACGACACGGACAGAAATGGGATCCTGGACAGCTCAGAAGTGGACAAAATTATCCTA
CAGATGATGCGAGTGGCTGAATACCTGGATTGGGATGTGTCTGAGCTGAGGCCGATTCTTCAGGAGATGA
TGAAAGAGATTGACTATGATGGCAGTGGCTCTGTCTCTCAAGCTGAGTGGGTCCGGGCTGGGGCCACCAC
CGTGCCACTGCTAGTGCTGCTGGGTCTGGAGATGACTCTGAAGGACGACGGACAGCACATGTGGAGGCCC
AAGAGGTTCCCCAGACCAGTCTACTGCAATCTGTGCGAGTCAAGCATTGGTCTTGGCAAACAGGGACTGA
GCTGTAACCTCTGTAAGTACACTGTTCACGACCAGTGTGCCATGAAAGCCCTGCCTTGTGAAGTCAGCAC
CTATGCCAAGTCTCGGAAGGACATTGGTGTCCAATCACATGTGTGGGTGCGAGGAGGCTGTGAGTCCGGG
CGCTGCGACCGCTGTCAGAAAAAGATCCGGATCTACCACAGTCTGACCGGGCTGCATTGTGTATGGTGCC
ACCTAGAGATCCACGATGACTGCCTGCAAGCGGTGGGCCATGAGTGTGACTGTGGGCTGCTCCGGGATCA
CATCCTGCCTCCATCTTCCATCTATCCCAGTGTCCTGGCCTCTGGACCGGATCGTAAAAATAGCAAAACA
AGCCAGAAGACCATGGATGATTTAAATTTGAGCACCTCTGAGGCTCTGCGGATTGACCCTGTTCCTAACA
CCCACCCACTTCTCGTCTTTGTCAATCCTAAGAGTGGCGGGAAGCAGGGGCAAAGGGTGCTCTGGAAGTT
CCAGTATATATTAAACCCTCGACAGGTGTTCAACCTCCTAAAGGATGGTCCTGAGATAGGGCTCCGATTA
TTCAAGGATGTTCCTGATAGCCGGATTTTGGTGTGTGGTGGAGACGGCACAGTAGGCTGGATTCTAGAGA
CCATTGACAAAGCTAACTTGCCAGTTTTGCCTCCTGTTGCTGTGTTGCCCCTGGGTACTGGAAATGATCT
GGCTCGATGCCTAAGATGGGGAGGAGGTTATGAAGGACAGAATCTGGCAAAGATCCTCAAGGATTTAGAG
ATGAGTAAAGTGGTACATATGGATCGATGGTCTGTGGAGGTGATACCTCAACAAACTGAAGAAAAAAGTG
ACCCAGTCCCCTTTCAAATCATCAATAACTACTTCTCTATTGGCGTGGATGCCTCTATTGCTCATCGATT
CTACATCATGCGAGAGAAATATCCGGAGAAGTTCAACAGCAGAATGAAGAACAAGCTATGGTACTTCGAA
TTTGCCACATCTGAATCCATCTTCTCAACATGCAAAAAGCTGGAGGAGTCTTTGACAGTTGAGATCTGTG
GGAAACCGCTGGATCTGAGCAACCTGTCCCTAGAAGGCATCGCAGTGCTAAACATCCCTAGCATGCATGG
TGGCTCCAACCTCTGGGGTGATACCAGGAGACCCCATGGGGATATCTATGGGATCAACCAGGCCTTAGGT
GCTACAGCTAAAGTCATCACCGACCCTGATATCCTGAAAACCTGTGTACCAGACCTAAGTGACAAGAGAC
TGGAAGTGGTTGGGCTGGAGGGTGCAATTGAGATGGGCCAAATCTATACCAAGCTCAAGAATGCTGGACG
TCGGCTGGCCAAGTGCTCTGAGATCACCTTCCACACCACAAAAACCCTTCCCATGCAAATTGACGGAGAA
CCCTGGATGCAGACGCCCTGTACAATCAAGATCACCCACAAGAACCAGATGCCCATGCTCATGGGCCCAC
CCCCCCGCTCCACCAATTTCTTTGGCTTCTTGAGC
