>Addgene plasmid #23837 | pDONR223-DGKA | addgene partial sequence | sequence record 29685 | 23837 with M13pUc-fwd
TCTAGCTCGGGCCCAATAATGATTTTATTTTGACTGATAGTGACCTGTTCGTTGCAACAAATTGATGAGC
AATGCTTTTTTATAATGCCAACTTTGTACAAAAAAGTTGGCATGGCCAAGGAGAGGGGCCTAATAAGCCC
CAGTGATTTTGCCCAGCTGCAAAAATACATGGAATACTCCACCAAAAAGGTCAGTGATGTCCTAAAGCTC
TTCGAGGATGGCGAGATGGCTAAATATGTCCAAGGAGATGCCATTGGGTACGAGGGATTCCAGCAATTCC
TGAAAATCTATCTCGAAGTGGATAATGTTCCCAGACACCTAAGCCTGGCACTGTTTCAATCCTTTGAGAC
TGGTCACTGCTTAAATGAGACAAATGTGACAAAAGATGTGGTGTGTCTCAATGATGTTTCCTGCTACTTT
TCCCTTCTGGAGGGTGGTCGGCCAGAAGACAAGTTAGAATTCACCTTCAAGCTGTACGACACGGACAGAA
ATGGGATCCTGGACAGCTCAGAAGTGGACAAAATTATCCTACAGATGATGCGAGTGGCTGAATACCTGGA
TTGGGATGTGTCTGAGCTGAGGCCGATTCTTCAGGAGATGATGAAAGAGATTGACTATGATGGCAGTGGC
TCTGTCTCTCAAGCTGAGTGGGTCCGGGCTGGGGCCACCACCGTGCCACTGCTAGTGCTGCTGGGTCTGG
AGATGACTCTGAAGGACGACGGACAGCACATGTGGAGGCCCAAGAGGTTCCCCAGACCAGTCTACTGCAA
TCTG
